>Addgene plasmid #157435 | pD649-HAsp-ICAM3-COMP5AP-AviTag-9xHis | depositor full sequence | sequence record 303979 | Full Sequence
TTTCAATATTATTGAAGCATTTATCAGGGTTATTGTCTCATGAGCGGATACATATTTGAATGTATTTAGA
AAAATAAACAAATAGGGGTCAGTGTTACAACCAATTAACCAATTCTGAACATTATCGCGAGCCCATTTAT
ACCTGAATATGGCTCATAACACCCCTTGCTCATGACCAAAATCCCTTAACGTGAGTTACGCGCGCGTCGT
TCCACTGAGCGTCAGACCCCGTAGAAAAGATCAAAGGATCTTCTTGAGATCCTTTTTTTCTGCGCGTAAT
CTGCTGCTTGCAAACAAAAAAACCACCGCTACCAGCGGTGGTTTGTTTGCCGGATCAAGAGCTACCAACT
CTTTTTCCGAAGGTAACTGGCTTCAGCAGAGCGCAGATACCAAATACTGTTCTTCTAGTGTAGCCGTAGT
TAGCCCACCACTTCAAGAACTCTGTAGCACCGCCTACATACCTCGCTCTGCTAATCCTGTTACCAGTGGC
TGCTGCCAGTGGCGATAAGTCGTGTCTTACCGGGTTGGACTCAAGACGATAGTTACCGGATAAGGCGCAG
CGGTCGGGCTGAACGGGGGGTTCGTGCACACAGCCCAGCTTGGAGCGAACGACCTACACCGAACTGAGAT
ACCTACAGCGTGAGCTATGAGAAAGCGCCACGCTTCCCGAAGGGAGAAAGGCGGACAGGTATCCGGTAAG
CGGCAGGGTCGGAACAGGAGAGCGCACGAGGGAGCTTCCAGGGGGAAACGCCTGGTATCTTTATAGTCCT
GTCGGGTTTCGCCACCTCTGACTTGAGCGTCGATTTTTGTGATGCTCGTCAGGGGGGCGGAGCCTATGGA
AAAACGCCAGCAACGCGGCCTTTTTACGGTTCCTGGCCTTTTGCTGGCCTTTTGCTCACATGTTCTTTCC
TGCGTTATCCCCTGATTCTGTGGATAACCGTATTACCGCCTTTGAGTGAGCTGATACCGCTCGCCGCAGC
CGAACGACCGAGCGCAGCGAGTCAGTGAGCGAGGAAGCGGAAGGCGAGAGTAGGGAACTGCCAGGCATCA
AACTAAGCAGAAGGCCCCTGACGGATGGCCTTTTTGCGTTTCTACAAACTCTTTCTGTGTTGTAAAACGA
CGGCCAGTCTTAAGCTCGGGCCCCCTGGGCGGTTCTGATAACGAGTAATCGTTAATCCGCAAATAACGTA
AAAACCCGCTTCGGCGGGTTTTTTTATGGGGGGAGTTTAGGGAAAGAGCATTTGTCAGAATATTTAAGGG
CGCCTGTCACTTTGCTTGATATATGAGAATTATTTAACCTTATAAATGAGAAAAAAGCAACGCACTTTAA
ATAAGATACGTTGCTTTTTCGATTGATGAACACCTATAATTAAACTATTCATCTATTATTTATGATTTTT
TGTATATACAATATTTCTAGTTTGTTAAAGAGAATTAAGAAAATAAATCTCGAAAATAATAAAGGGAAAA
TCAGTTTTTGATATCAAAATTATACATGTCAACGATAATACAAAATATAATACAAACTATAAGATGTTAT
CAGTATTTATTATCATTTAGAATAAATTTTGTGTCGCCCTTAATTGTGAGCGGATAACAATTACGAGCTT
CATGCACAGTGGCGTTGACTCAATATTGGCCATTAGCCATATTATTCATTGGTTATATAGCATAAATCAA
TATTGGCTATTGGCCATTGCATACGTTGTATCTATATCATAATATGTACATTTATATTGGCTCATGTCCA
ATATGACCGCCATGTTGGCATTGATTATTGACTAGTTATTAATAGTAATCAATTACGGGGTCATTAGTTC
ATAGCCCATATATGGAGTTCCGCGTTACATAACTTACGGTAAATGGCCCGCCTGGCTGACCGCCCAACGA
CCCCCGCCCATTGACGTCAATAATGACGTATGTTCCCATAGTAACGCCAATAGGGACTTTCCATTGACGT
CAATGGGTGGAGTATTTACGGTAAACTGCCCACTTGGCAGTACATCAAGTGTATCATATGCCAAGTACGC
CCCCTATTGACGTCAATGACGGTAAATGGCCCGCCTGGCATTATGCCCAGTACATGACCTTATGGGACTT
TCCTACTTGGCAGTACATCTACGTATTAGTCATCGCTATTACCATGGTGATGCGGTTTTGGCAGTACATC
AATGGGCGTGGATAGCGGTTTGACTCACGGGGATTTCCAAGTCTCCACCCCATTGACGTCAATGGGAGTT
TGTTTTGGCACCAAAATCAACGGGACTTTCCAAAATGTCGTAACAACTCCGCCCCATTGACGCAAATGGG
CGGTAGGCGTGTACGGTGGGAGGTCTATATAAGCAGAGCTCGTTTAGTGAACCGTCAGATCGCCTGGAGA
CGCCATCCACGCTGTTTTGACCTCCATAGAAGACACCGGGACCGATCCAGCCTCCGCGGCCGGGAACGGT
GCATTGGAACGCGGATTCCCCGTGCCAAGAGTGACGTAAGTACCGCCTATAGAGTCTATAGGCCCACCCC
CTTGGCTTCGTTAGAACGCGGCTACAATTAATACATAACCTTATGTATCATACACATACGATTTAGGTGA
CACTATAGAATAACATCCACTTTGCCTTTCTCTCCACAGGTGTCCACTCCCAGGTCCAACTGCACCTCGG
TTCTATCGAAAACGCGCCTGCTAGCGCCACCATGAAGACCATCATTGCCCTGAGCTACATCTTCTGCCTG
GTGTTCGCTGCGGCCGCCCAAGAGTTTCTGCTGAGAGTGGAACCCCAGAATCCTGTGCTGTCTGCCGGCG
GAAGCCTGTTCGTGAATTGCAGCACAGATTGCCCCAGCAGCGAGAAGATCGCCCTGGAAACCAGCCTGAG
CAAAGAACTGGTGGCCTCTGGAATGGGCTGGGCCGCCTTTAATCTGAGCAACGTGACCGGCAACTCCCGC
ATCCTGTGCAGCGTGTACTGTAACGGAAGCCAGATCACCGGCAGCAGCAACATCACCGTGTACAGACTGC
CTGAGAGAGTCGAACTGGCTCCTCTGCCTCCTTGGCAGCCTGTGGGACAGAATTTCACCCTGCGGTGTCA
GGTGGAAGATGGCAGCCCTAGAACAAGCCTGACCGTGGTGCTGCTGAGATGGGAAGAAGAACTGAGCAGA
CAGCCCGCCGTGGAAGAACCTGCTGAAGTGACAGCTACAGTGCTGGCCTCCAGAGATGATCATGGCGCCC
CTTTCAGCTGTCGGACCGAACTGGATATGCAGCCTCAAGGCCTGGGCCTGTTTGTGAACACATCTGCCCC
TCGGCAGCTGAGAACCTTCGTGCTTCCTGTGACACCTCCTAGGCTGGTGGCCCCTAGATTCCTGGAAGTG
GAAACCTCCTGGCCTGTGGACTGTACCCTGGATGGACTGTTTCCTGCCAGCGAGGCCCAAGTTTATCTGG
CCCTGGGCGATCAGATGCTGAACGCCACAGTGATGAACCACGGCGATACACTGACAGCCACCGCTACAGC
CACAGCCAGAGCTGATCAAGAGGGCGCCAGAGAAATCGTGTGCAATGTGACACTCGGCGGCGAGAGAAGA
GAGGCCAGGGAAAATCTGACCGTGTTCAGCTTTCTGGGCCCCATCGTGAATCTGAGCGAGCCTACAGCTC
ACGAGGGCAGCACAGTGACCGTGTCTTGTATGGCTGGCGCTAGAGTGCAAGTGACTCTGGATGGTGTTCC
TGCCGCTGCTCCTGGACAACCTGCTCAGCTGCAACTGAATGCCACCGAGTCCGACGACGGCAGAAGCTTT
TTTTGCTCCGCCACACTGGAAGTCGACGGCGAGTTCCTGCACAGAAATAGCAGCGTGCAGCTGCGGGTGC
TGTACGGCCCTAAGATCGATAGAGCCACCTGTCCTCAGCACCTGAAGTGGAAGGACAAGACCAGACACGT
GCTGCAGTGCCAGGCCAGAGGCAATCCTTATCCTGAGCTGAGATGCCTGAAAGAGGGCAGCTCCAGAGAA
GTGCCTGTGGGCATCCCTTTCTTCGTGAACGTGACCCACAACGGCACCTACCAGTGTCAGGCCTCAAGCA
GCAGAGGCAAGTACACCCTGGTGGTGGTCATGGATATCGAGGCCGGCAGCTCTCATGGCGCGCCGGAAGA
TCAAGTTGATCCAAGATTGATTGATGGCAAGGGCGGATCTCTGGAGGTGCTGTTCCAGGGACCAGGCGGA
AGCGGCAATCCCGGCGGCGATCTGGCCCCCCAGATGCTGCGCGAGCTGCAGGAGACCAATGCCGCCCTGC
AGGACGTGCGCGAGCTGCTGCGCCACCGCGTGAAGGAGATCACCTTCCTGAAGAACACCGTGATGGAGTG
CGACGCCTGCGGTATGCAGCCCTCTAGAGGCTCCGGCTCCATCATCCCAGTTGAGGAGGAGAACCCGGAC
TTCTGGAACCGCGAGGCAGCCGAGGCCCTGGGTGCCGCCAAGAAGCTGCAGCCTGCACAGACAGCCGCCA
AGAACCTCATCATCTTCCTGGGCGATGGGATGGGGGTGTCTACGGTGACAGCTGCCAGGATCCTAAAAGG
GCAGAAGAAGGACAAACTGGGGCCTGAGATACCCCTGGCCATGGACCGCTTCCCATATGTGGCTCTGTCC
AAGACATACAATGTAGACAAACATGTGCCAGACAGTGGAGCCACAGCCACGGCCTACCTGTGCGGGGTCA
AGGGCAACTTCCAGACCATTGGCTTGAGTGCAGCCGCCCGCTTTAACCAGTGCAACACGACACGCGGCAA
CGAGGTCATCTCCGTGATGAATCGGGCCAAGAAAGCAGGGAAGTCAGTGGGAGTGGTAACCACCACACGA
GTGCAGCACGCCTCGCCAGCCGGCACCTACGCCCACACGGTGAACCGCAACTGGTACTCGGACGCCGACG
TGCCTGCCTCGGCCCGCCAGGAGGGGTGCCAGGACATCGCTACGCAGCTCATCTCCAACATGGACATTGA
CGTGATCCTAGGTGGAGGCCGAAAGTACATGTTTCGCATGGGAACCCCAGACCCTGAGTACCCAGATGAC
TACAGCCAAGGTGGGACCAGGCTGGACGGGAAGAATCTGGTGCAGGAATGGCTGGCGAAGCGCCAGGGTG
CCCGGTATGTGTGGAACCGCACTGAGCTCATGCAGGCTTCCCTGGACCCGTCTGTGACCCATCTCATGGG
TCTCTTTGAGCCTGGAGACATGAAATACGAGATCCACCGAGACTCCACACTGGACCCCTCCCTGATGGAG
ATGACAGAGGCTGCCCTGCGCCTGCTGAGCAGGAACCCCCGCGGCTTCTTCCTCTTCGTGGAGGGTGGTC
GCATCGACCATGGTCATCATGAAAGCAGGGCTTACCGGGCACTGACTGAGACGATCATGTTCGACGACGC
CATTGAGAGGGCGGGCCAGCTCACCAGCGAGGAGGACACGCTGAGCCTCGTCACTGCCGACCACTCCCAC
GTCTTCTCCTTCGGAGGCTACCCCCTGCGAGGGAGCTCCATCTTCGGGCTGGCCCCTGGCAAGGCCCGGG
ACAGGAAGGCCTACACGGTCCTCCTATACGGAAACGGTCCAGGCTATGTGCTCAAGGACGGCGCCCGGCC
GGATGTTACCGAGAGCGAGAGCGGGAGCCCCGAGTATCGGCAGCAGTCAGCAGTGCCCCTGGACGAAGAG
ACCCACGCAGGCGAGGACGTGGCGGTGTTCGCGCGCGGCCCGCAGGCGCACCTGGTTCACGGCGTGCAGG
AGCAGACCTTCATAGCGCACGTCATGGCCTTCGCCGCCTGCCTGGAGCCCTACACCGCCTGCGACCTGGC
GCCCCCCGCCGGCACCACCGACGCCGCGCACCCGGGTGGCGGAGGACTGAACGACATCTTCGAGGCTCAG
AAAATCGAATGGCACGAACATCACCATCACCATCACCATCACCATTAAGGCCGGCCTGTAGTCACTGGCA
CAACGCGTTACCCGGTAAGCCAATCGGGTATACACGGTCGTCATACTGCAGACAGGGTTCTTCTACTTTG
CAAGATAGTCTTGAGTAGTAAAATAAATAGATAGAGAAAATCAGCCTCGACTGTGCCTTCTAGTTGCCAG
CCATCTGTTGTTTGCCCCTCCCCCGTGCCTTCCTTGACCCTGGAAGGTGCCACTCCCACTGTCCTTTCCT
AATAAAATGAGGAAATTGCATCACAACACTCAACCCTATCTCGGTCTATTCTTTTGATTTATAAGGGATT
TTGCCGATTTCGGCCTATTGGTTAAAAAATGAGCTGATTTAACAAAAATTTAACGCGAATTAATTCTGTG
GAATGTGTGTCAGTTAGGGTGTGGAAAGTCCCCAGGCTCCCCAGCAGGCAGAAGTATGCAAAGCATGCAT
CTCAATTAGTCAGCAACCAGGTGTGGAAAGTCCCCAGGCTCCCCAGCAGGCAGAAGTATGCAAAGCATGC
ATCTCAATTAGTCAGCAACCATAGTCCCGCCCCTAACTCCGCCCATCCCGCCCCTAACTCCGCCCAGTTC
CGCCCATTCTCCGCCCCATGGCTGACTAATTTTTTTTATTTATGCAGAGGCCGAGGCCGCCTCTGCCTCT
GAGCTATTCCAGAAGTAGTGAGGAGGCTTTTTTGGAGGCCTAGGCTTTTGCAAAAAGCTCCCGGGAGCTT
GTATATCCATTTTCGGATCTGATCAGCACGTGTTGACAATTAATCATCGGCATAGTATATCGGCATAGTA
TAATACGACAAGGTGAGGAACTAAACCATGACCGAGTACAAGCCCACGGTGCGCCTCGCCACCCGCGACG
ACGTCCCCAGGGCCGTACGCACCCTCGCCGCCGCGTTCGCCGACTACCCCGCCACGCGCCACACCGTCGA
TCCGGACCGCCACATCGAGCGGGTCACCGAGCTGCAAGAACTCTTCCTCACGCGCGTCGGGCTCGACATC
GGCAAGGTGTGGGTCGCGGACGACGGCGCCGCGGTGGCGGTCTGGACCACGCCGGAGAGCGTCGAAGCGG
GGGCGGTGTTCGCCGAGATCGGCCCGCGCATGGCCGAGTTGAGCGGTTCCCGGCTGGCCGCGCAGCAACA
GATGGAAGGCCTCCTGGCGCCGCACCGGCCCAAGGAGCCCGCGTGGTTCCTGGCCACCGTCGGCGTCTCG
CCCGACCACCAGGGCAAGGGTCTGGGCAGCGCCGTCGTGCTCCCCGGAGTGGAGGCGGCCGAGCGCGCCG
GGGTGCCCGCCTTCCTGGAGACATCCGCGCCCCGCAACCTCCCCTTCTACGAGCGGCTCGGCTTCACCGT
CACCGCCGACGTCGAGGTGCCCGAAGGACCGCGCACCTGGTGCATGACCCGCAAGCCCGGTGCCTGACAC
GTGCTACGAGATTTCGATTCCACCGCCGCCTTCTATGAAAGGTTGGGCTTCGGAATCGTTTTCCGGGACG
CCGGCTGGATGATCCTCCAGCGCGGGGATCTCATGCTGGAGTTCTTCGCCCACCCCAACTTGTTTATTGC
AGCTTATAATGGTTACAAATAAAGCAATAGCATCACAAATTTCACAAATAAAGCATTTTTTTCACTGCAT
TCTAGTTGTGGTTTGTCCAAACTCATCAATGTATCTTATCATGTCTGTATACCGTCGACCTCTAGCTAGA
GCTTGGCGTAATCATGGTCATTACCAATGCTTAATCAGTGAGGCACCTATCTCAGCGATCTGTCTATTTC
GTTCATCCATAGTTGCCTGACTCCCCGTCGTGTAGATAACTACGATACGGGAGGGCTTACCATCTGGCCC
CAGCGCTGCGATGATACCGCGAGAACCACGCTCACCGGCTCCGGATTTATCAGCAATAAACCAGCCAGCC
GGAAGGGCCGAGCGCAGAAGTGGTCCTGCAACTTTATCCGCCTCCATCCAGTCTATTAATTGTTGCCGGG
AAGCTAGAGTAAGTAGTTCGCCAGTTAATAGTTTGCGCAACGTTGTTGCCATCGCTACAGGCATCGTGGT
GTCACGCTCGTCGTTTGGTATGGCTTCATTCAGCTCCGGTTCCCAACGATCAAGGCGAGTTACATGATCC
CCCATGTTGTGCAAAAAAGCGGTTAGCTCCTTCGGTCCTCCGATCGTTGTCAGAAGTAAGTTGGCCGCAG
TGTTATCACTCATGGTTATGGCAGCACTGCATAATTCTCTTACTGTCATGCCATCCGTAAGATGCTTTTC
TGTGACTGGTGAGTACTCAACCAAGTCATTCTGAGAATAGTGTATGCGGCGACCGAGTTGCTCTTGCCCG
GCGTCAATACGGGATAATACCGCGCCACATAGCAGAACTTTAAAAGTGCTCATCATTGGAAAACGTTCTT
CGGGGCGAAAACTCTCAAGGATCTTACCGCTGTTGAGATCCAGTTCGATGTAACCCACTCGTGCACCCAA
CTGATCTTCAGCATCTTTTACTTTCACCAGCGTTTCTGGGTGAGCAAAAACAGGAAGGCAAAATGCCGCA
AAAAAGGGAATAAGGGCGACACGGAAATGTTGAATACTCATATTCTTCCTT
Features (pLannotate 1.2.2; 24 found; start..end, strand, type, name):
    119..143     -  CDS            KanR (fragment): aminoglycoside phosphotransferase; aph(3')-Ia; confers resistance to kanamycin
    254..842     +  rep_origin     ori: high-copy-number ColE1/pMB1/pBR322/pUC origin of replication
   1067..1084    +  terminator     rrnB T2 terminator (fragment): transcription terminator T2 from the E. coli rrnB gene
   1109..1128    -  CDS            lacZα (fragment): LacZα fragment of β-galactosidase; lacZ fragment
   1584..1600    +  protein_bind   lac operator: The lac repressor binds to the lac operator to inhibit transcription in E. coli. This inhibition can be relieved by adding lactose or isopropyl-β-D-thiogalactopyranoside (IPTG). lac repressor encoded by lacI
   1843..2146    +  enhancer       CMV enhancer: human cytomegalovirus immediate early enhancer
   2147..2350    +  promoter       CMV promoter: human cytomegalovirus (CMV) immediate early promoter
   2486..2529    +  intron         CMV intron (fragment): modified intron A from human cytomegalovirus
   2581..2599    +  promoter       SP6 promoter: promoter for bacteriophage SP6 RNA polymerase
   2603..2640    +  CDS            IgH signal sequence (fragment): signal sequence from the mouse immunoglobulin heavy chain variable region
   2749..4125    +  CDS            ICAM3 (fragment): ICAM3_HUMAN - Experimental evidence at protein level: Swiss-Prot protein existence level 1. ICAM proteins are ligands for the leukocyte adhesion protein LFA-1 (integrin alpha-L/beta-2) (PubMed:1448173). ICAM3 is also a ligand for integrin alpha-D/beta-2. In association with integrin alpha- L/beta-2, contributes to apoptotic neutrophil phagocytosis by macrophages (PubMed:23775590). From Homo sapiens (Human).
   4213..4392    +  CDS            Comp (fragment): COMP_RAT - Experimental evidence at protein level: Swiss-Prot protein existence level 1. May play a role in the structural integrity of cartilage via its interaction with other extracellular matrix proteins such as the collagens and fibronectin. Can mediate the interaction of chondrocytes with the cartilage extracellular matrix through interaction with cell surface integrin receptors. Could play a role in the pathogenesis of osteoarthritis. Potent suppressor of apoptosis in both primary chondrocytes and transformed cells. Suppresses apoptosis by blocking the activation of caspase-3 and by indu
   4380..5832    +  CDS            SEAP (fragment): secreted alkaline phosphatase from human placenta The natural enzyme has a C-terminal transmembrane sequence that is replaced by a GPI anchor.
   5857..5898    +  CDS            AviTag™ (fragment): peptide tag that allows for enzymatic biotinylation
   5902..5925    +  CDS            8xHis: 8xHis affinity tag
   6071..6182    +  polyA_signal   bGH poly(A) signal: bovine growth hormone polyadenylation signal
   6183..6291    +  rep_origin     f1 ori (fragment): f1 bacteriophage origin of replication; arrow indicates direction of (+) strand synthesis
   6305..6634    +  promoter       SV40 promoter: SV40 enhancer and early promoter
   6682..6729    +  promoter       EM7 promoter: synthetic bacterial promoter&nbsp
   6748..7347    +  CDS            PuroR (fragment): puromycin N-acetyltransferase; pac from Streptomyces; confers resistance to puromycin
   7357..7482    +  CDS            ble (fragment): BLE_KLEPN - Experimental evidence at protein level: Swiss-Prot protein existence level 1. Binding protein with a strong affinity to the bleomycin family of antibiotics. Binds to CL990; an antimitotic-antibiotic compound. From Klebsiella pneumoniae.
   7477..7598    +  polyA_signal   SV40 poly(A) signal: SV40 polyadenylation signal
   7651..8511    -  CDS            AmpR: β-lactamase; bla; confers resistance to ampicillin, carbenicillin, and related antibiotics
   8514..89      -  promoter       AmpR promoter (fragment) (across the origin): bla
