[The description below was written by a language model from this plasmid's Addgene catalogue record and pLannotate feature annotations shown in this document.]
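Description:
pD649-HAsp-ICAM3-COMP5AP-AviTag-9xHis is a mammalian expression plasmid of about 8.5 kb, built on the pD649 backbone, that produces the extracellular domain of human ICAM3 (CD50, an IgSF ligand of the leukocyte integrin LFA-1) as a secreted, multimerised reporter fusion. It is maintained in E. coli as a high-copy plasmid through a ColE1/pUC-type origin and selected with ampicillin via the β-lactamase gene. The feature table also shows an SV40 early/EM7 promoter pair driving a puromycin N-acetyltransferase gene with an SV40 poly(A) signal, which could in principle allow selection in mammalian cells, although the record does not say this is used. Short annotated fragments of KanR, lacZα, ble, f1 ori and an rrnB terminator appear to be backbone remnants rather than functional parts.

Expression is driven by the CMV enhancer/promoter, followed by a fragment of CMV intron A, and terminated by the bGH poly(A) signal. An SP6 promoter sits just upstream of the coding region and serves as a sequencing primer site. The open reading frame begins with a signal peptide, named HAsp by the depositor but matched by the annotation software to a fragment of an immunoglobulin heavy chain signal sequence. This directs the ICAM3 ectodomain, cloned between preserved NotI and AscI sites, into the secretory pathway. Downstream, the backbone supplies the coiled-coil region of rat cartilage oligomeric matrix protein, which assembles into pentamers, then human placental alkaline phosphatase, an AviTag for enzymatic biotinylation and a polyhistidine tag (9xHis by name, annotated as 8xHis). The pentameric, enzymatically detectable protein is suited to use as a high-avidity probe for detecting weak extracellular interactions, in keeping with its origin in a human IgSF cell-surface interactome screen. The depositor notes that some plasmids in this collection may carry an IS4-like transposase insertion upstream of the CMV promoter; none is annotated here.
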