Addgene plasmid #157435: pD649-HAsp-ICAM3-COMP5AP-AviTag-9xHis
Purpose: Mammalian expression of cell-surface protein extracellular domain fused to COMP5AP-AviTag-9xHis. Protein is secreted from cells.
Depositing lab: Chris Garcia. Depositing organization: Stanford University. Publication: A Human IgSF Cell-Surface Interactome Reveals a Complex Network of Protein-Protein Interactions. Wojtowicz WM, Vielmetter J, Fernandes RA, Siepe DH, Eastman CL, Chisholm GB, Cox S, Klock H, Anderson PW, Rue SM, Miller JJ, Glaser SM, Bragstad ML, Vance J, Lam AW, Lesley SA, Zinn K, Garcia KC. Cell. 2020 Aug 20;182(4):1027-1043.e17. doi: 10.1016/j.cell.2020.07.025. PubMed 32822567.
Backbone
  Vector backbone: pD649
  Backbone size w/o insert (bp): 7153
  Vector type: Mammalian Expression
Growth in bacteria
  Bacterial resistance: Ampicillin, 100 μg/mL
  Growth temperature: 37°C
  Growth strain: DH5alpha
  Copy number: High Copy
Gene/Insert
  Gene/Insert name: ICAM3
  Species: H. sapiens (human)
  Insert size (bp): 1368
  Entrez Gene: ICAM3 (a.k.a. CD50, CDW50, ICAM-R)
  Promoter: CMV/SP6
  Tag / fusion protein: COMP5AP-AviTag-9xHis (C terminal on backbone)
  Cloning method: Restriction Enzyme; 5′ cloning site GCGGCCGC (not destroyed); 3′ cloning site GGCGCGCC (not destroyed)
  Sequencing primers: 5′ ATTTAGGTGACACTATAG; 3′ CGTCGCACTCCATCACGGTG
Resource information
  A portion of this plasmid was derived from a plasmid made by: synthesis by ThermoFisher
Terms and licenses: Academic/Nonprofit Terms; Industry Terms: Not Available to Industry
Depositor comments: Some plasmids in this collection may have an IS4-like element ISVsa5 family transposase upstream of the CMV promoter.
How to cite: pD649-HAsp-ICAM3-COMP5AP-AviTag-9xHis was a gift from Chris Garcia (Addgene plasmid # 157435 ; http://n2t.net/addgene:157435 ; RRID:Addgene_157435)
