>Addgene plasmid #157435 | pD649-HAsp-ICAM3-COMP5AP-AviTag-9xHis | depositor partial sequence | sequence record 303980 | insert (extracellular domain)
CAAGAGTTTCTGCTGAGAGTGGAACCCCAGAATCCTGTGCTGTCTGCCGGCGGAAGCCTGTTCGTGAATT
GCAGCACAGATTGCCCCAGCAGCGAGAAGATCGCCCTGGAAACCAGCCTGAGCAAAGAACTGGTGGCCTC
TGGAATGGGCTGGGCCGCCTTTAATCTGAGCAACGTGACCGGCAACTCCCGCATCCTGTGCAGCGTGTAC
TGTAACGGAAGCCAGATCACCGGCAGCAGCAACATCACCGTGTACAGACTGCCTGAGAGAGTCGAACTGG
CTCCTCTGCCTCCTTGGCAGCCTGTGGGACAGAATTTCACCCTGCGGTGTCAGGTGGAAGATGGCAGCCC
TAGAACAAGCCTGACCGTGGTGCTGCTGAGATGGGAAGAAGAACTGAGCAGACAGCCCGCCGTGGAAGAA
CCTGCTGAAGTGACAGCTACAGTGCTGGCCTCCAGAGATGATCATGGCGCCCCTTTCAGCTGTCGGACCG
AACTGGATATGCAGCCTCAAGGCCTGGGCCTGTTTGTGAACACATCTGCCCCTCGGCAGCTGAGAACCTT
CGTGCTTCCTGTGACACCTCCTAGGCTGGTGGCCCCTAGATTCCTGGAAGTGGAAACCTCCTGGCCTGTG
GACTGTACCCTGGATGGACTGTTTCCTGCCAGCGAGGCCCAAGTTTATCTGGCCCTGGGCGATCAGATGC
TGAACGCCACAGTGATGAACCACGGCGATACACTGACAGCCACCGCTACAGCCACAGCCAGAGCTGATCA
AGAGGGCGCCAGAGAAATCGTGTGCAATGTGACACTCGGCGGCGAGAGAAGAGAGGCCAGGGAAAATCTG
ACCGTGTTCAGCTTTCTGGGCCCCATCGTGAATCTGAGCGAGCCTACAGCTCACGAGGGCAGCACAGTGA
CCGTGTCTTGTATGGCTGGCGCTAGAGTGCAAGTGACTCTGGATGGTGTTCCTGCCGCTGCTCCTGGACA
ACCTGCTCAGCTGCAACTGAATGCCACCGAGTCCGACGACGGCAGAAGCTTTTTTTGCTCCGCCACACTG
GAAGTCGACGGCGAGTTCCTGCACAGAAATAGCAGCGTGCAGCTGCGGGTGCTGTACGGCCCTAAGATCG
ATAGAGCCACCTGTCCTCAGCACCTGAAGTGGAAGGACAAGACCAGACACGTGCTGCAGTGCCAGGCCAG
AGGCAATCCTTATCCTGAGCTGAGATGCCTGAAAGAGGGCAGCTCCAGAGAAGTGCCTGTGGGCATCCCT
TTCTTCGTGAACGTGACCCACAACGGCACCTACCAGTGTCAGGCCTCAAGCAGCAGAGGCAAGTACACCC
TGGTGGTGGTCATGGATATCGAGGCCGGCAGCTCTCAT
